Addgene plasmid #139641: PTPRA_deltaD2-GFP fusion
Purpose: GFP-tagged gene expression
Depositing lab: Markku Varjosalo. Depositing organization: University of Helsinki. Publication: PTPRA Phosphatase Regulates GDNF-Dependent RET Signaling and Inhibits the RET Mutant MEN2A Oncogenic Potential. Yadav L, Pietila E, Ohman T, Liu X, Mahato AK, Sidorova Y, Lehti K, Saarma M, Varjosalo M. iScience. 2020 Feb 21;23(2):100871. doi: 10.1016/j.isci.2020.100871. Epub 2020 Jan 31. PubMed 32062451.
Backbone
  Vector backbone: pcDNA5/FRT/TO
  Vector type: Mammalian Expression
  Selectable markers: Hygromycin
Growth in bacteria
  Bacterial resistance: Ampicillin, 100 μg/mL
  Growth temperature: 37°C
  Growth strain: DH5alpha
  Copy number: High Copy
Gene/Insert
  Gene/Insert name: PTPRA_deltaD2
  Species: H. sapiens (human)
  Mutation: D2 domain deletion
  Entrez Gene: PTPRA (a.k.a. HEPTP, HLPR, HPTPA, HPTPalpha, LRP, PTPA, PTPRL2, R-PTP-alpha, RPTPA)
  Promoter: CMV
  Tag / fusion protein: GFP (C terminal on backbone)
  Cloning method: Gateway Cloning
  Sequencing primers: 5′ CMV forward; 3′ BGH reverse
Terms and licenses: Academic/Nonprofit Terms; Industry Terms: Not Available to Industry
How to cite: PTPRA_deltaD2-GFP fusion was a gift from Markku Varjosalo (Addgene plasmid # 139641 ; http://n2t.net/addgene:139641 ; RRID:Addgene_139641)
