[The description below was written by a language model from this plasmid's Addgene catalogue record and pLannotate feature annotations shown in this document.]
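Description:
PTPRA_deltaD2-GFP fusion is a 7,557-nt mammalian expression plasmid built on the pcDNA5/FRT/TO backbone. It encodes a truncated human receptor-type protein tyrosine phosphatase alpha (PTPRA) lacking its D2 domain, fused at the C terminus to EGFP. It is maintained in E. coli through a high-copy ColE1/pUC-type origin with ampicillin resistance (bla under its own promoter). The two annotated sequence records, depositor-supplied and NGS-verified, have the same length and the same 24 features, differing only in where numbering starts.

The expression cassette is driven by the CMV immediate-early enhancer and promoter. Two short tet operator-containing matches lie just downstream, consistent with the tetracycline-regulated "TO" design. In that design, transcription is repressed in cells expressing the Tet repressor and induced by tetracycline or doxycycline, and it is constitutive in cells without the repressor. The PTPRA fragment was introduced by Gateway cloning and is flanked by attB1 and attB2 sites. The EGFP coding sequence supplied by the backbone follows the attB2 site, and the transcript ends at a bGH polyadenylation signal.

Downstream, an FRT site sits directly in front of a hygromycin resistance gene with an SV40 poly(A) signal and no annotated promoter of its own. In the standard arrangement for this backbone, FLP-mediated recombination into a host cell line carrying a genomic FRT site places the gene behind a resident promoter. Hygromycin then selects isogenic, single-copy stable integrants.

The stated purpose is GFP-tagged gene expression. The associated publication concerns PTPRA regulation of GDNF-dependent RET signalling, so the construct plausibly serves as a domain-deletion variant for testing the contribution of D2, though the record does not say so.
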