Features (pLannotate 1.2.2; 24 found; start..end, strand, type, name):
     28..80      -  misc_feature   bom (fragment): basis of mobility region from pBR322
    235..614     +  enhancer       CMV enhancer: human cytomegalovirus immediate early enhancer
    615..818     +  promoter       CMV promoter: human cytomegalovirus (CMV) immediate early promoter
    820..839     +  promoter       PLtetO-1 promoter (fragment): modified phage lambda PL promoter with tet operator sites (Lutz and Bujard, 1997)
    841..860     +  promoter       PLtetO-1 promoter (fragment): modified phage lambda PL promoter with tet operator sites (Lutz and Bujard, 1997)
    868..901     +  promoter       TRE3GV promoter (fragment): 3rd-generation Tet-responsive promoter that can be activated by binding of Tet-On® 3G, optimized for retroviral and lentiviral vectors
   1036..1060    +  protein_bind   attB1: mutant version of attB; recombination site for the Gateway® BP reaction BP Clonase™
   1066..2640    +  CDS            PTPRA (fragment): PTPRA_HUMAN - Also known as PTPA, PTPRL2. Experimental evidence at protein level: Swiss-Prot protein existence level 1. Tyrosine protein phosphatase which is involved in integrin- mediated focal adhesion formation (By similarity). Following integrin engagement, specifically recruits BCAR3, BCAR1 and CRK to focal adhesions thereby promoting SRC-mediated phosphorylation of BRAC1 and the subsequent activation of PAK and small GTPase RAC1 and CDC42 (By similarity). From Homo sapiens (Human).
   2672..2696    -  protein_bind   attB2: mutant version of attB; recombination site for the Gateway® BP reaction BP Clonase™
   2710..3426    +  CDS            EGFP: EGFP is a basic (constitutively fluorescent) green fluorescent protein published in 1996, derived from Aequorea victoria. It is reported to be a rapidly-maturing weak dimer with moderate acid sensitivity.
   3515..3739    +  polyA_signal   bGH poly(A) signal: bovine growth hormone polyadenylation signal
   3743..3764    +  promoter       SV40 promoter (fragment): SV40 enhancer and early promoter
   3785..4018    +  rep_origin     f1 ori (fragment) (sequence partly withheld): f1 bacteriophage origin of replication; arrow indicates direction of (+) strand synthesis
   4023..4070    +  protein_bind   FRT: FLP-mediated recombination occurs in the 8-bp core sequence TCTAGAAA (Turan and Bode, 2011). FLP recombinase from the Saccharomyces cerevisiae 2μ plasmid
   4078..5100    +  CDS            HygR: aminoglycoside phosphotransferase from E. coli; aph(4)-Ia; confers resistance to hygromycin
   5110..5235    +  CDS            ble (fragment): BLE_KLEPN - Experimental evidence at protein level: Swiss-Prot protein existence level 1. Binding protein with a strong affinity to the bleomycin family of antibiotics. Binds to CL990; an antimitotic-antibiotic compound. From Klebsiella pneumoniae.
   5230..5351    +  polyA_signal   SV40 poly(A) signal: SV40 polyadenylation signal
   5424..5440    -  protein_bind   lac operator: The lac repressor binds to the lac operator to inhibit transcription in E. coli. This inhibition can be relieved by adding lactose or isopropyl-β-D-thiogalactopyranoside (IPTG). lac repressor encoded by lacI
   5448..5478    -  promoter       lac promoter: promoter for the E. coli lac operon
   5493..5514    -  protein_bind   CAP binding site: CAP binding activates transcription in the presence of cAMP. E. coli catabolite activator protein
   5527..5619    -  CDS            lacI (fragment): lac repressor; lacI; The lac repressor binds to the lac operator to inhibit transcription in E. coli. This inhibition can be relieved by adding lactose or isopropyl-β-D-thiogalactopyranoside (IPTG).
   5802..6390    -  rep_origin     ori: high-copy-number ColE1/pMB1/pBR322/pUC origin of replication
   6561..7421    -  CDS            AmpR: β-lactamase; bla; confers resistance to ampicillin, carbenicillin, and related antibiotics
   7422..7526    -  promoter       AmpR promoter: bla
>Addgene plasmid #139641 | PTPRA_deltaD2-GFP fusion | depositor full sequence | sequence record 270443 | PTPRA_deltaD2-GFP fusion sequence 7557 bps
GACGGATCGGGAGATCTCCCGATCCCCTATGGTGCACTCTCAGTACAATCTGCTCTGATGCCGCATAGTT
AAGCCAGTATCTGCTCCCTGCTTGTGTGTTGGAGGTCGCTGAGTAGTGCGCGAGCAAAATTTAAGCTACA
ACAAGGCAAGGCTTGACCGACAATTGCATGAAGAATCTGCTTAGGGTTAGGCGTTTTGCGCTGCTTCGCG
ATGTACGGGCCAGATATACGCGTTGACATTGATTATTGACTAGTTATTAATAGTAATCAATTACGGGGTC
ATTAGTTCATAGCCCATATATGGAGTTCCGCGTTACATAACTTACGGTAAATGGCCCGCCTGGCTGACCG
CCCAACGACCCCCGCCCATTGACGTCAATAATGACGTATGTTCCCATAGTAACGCCAATAGGGACTTTCC
ATTGACGTCAATGGGTGGAGTATTTACGGTAAACTGCCCACTTGGCAGTACATCAAGTGTATCATATGCC
AAGTACGCCCCCTATTGACGTCAATGACGGTAAATGGCCCGCCTGGCATTATGCCCAGTACATGACCTTA
TGGGACTTTCCTACTTGGCAGTACATCTACGTATTAGTCATCGCTATTACCATGGTGATGCGGTTTTGGC
AGTACATCAATGGGCGTGGATAGCGGTTTGACTCACGGGGATTTCCAAGTCTCCACCCCATTGACGTCAA
TGGGAGTTTGTTTTGGCACCAAAATCAACGGGACTTTCCAAAATGTCGTAACAACTCCGCCCCATTGACG
CAAATGGGCGGTAGGCGTGTACGGTGGGAGGTCTATATAAGCAGAGCTCTCCCTATCAGTGATAGAGATC
TCCCTATCAGTGATAGAGATCGTCGACGAGCTCGTTTAGTGAACCGTCAGATCGCCTGGAGACGCCATCC
ACGCTGTTTTGACCTCCATAGAAGACACCGGGACCGATCCAGCCTCCGGACTCTAGCGTTTAAACTTAAG
CTTGGTACCGAGCTCGGATCCACTAGTCCAGTGTGGTGGAATTCTGCAGATATCAACAAGTTTGTACAAA
AAAGCAGGCTCCACCATGGATTCCTGGTTCATTCTTGTTCTGCTCGGCAGTGGTCTGATATGTGTCAGTG
CCAACAATGCTACCACAGTTGCACCTTCTGTAGGAATTACAAGATTAATTAACTCATCAACGGCAGAACC
AGTTAAAGAAGAGGCCAAAACTTCAAATCCAACTTCTTCACTAACTTCTCTTTCTGTGGCACCAACATTC
AGCCCAAATATAACTCTGGGACCCACCTATTTAACCACTGTCAATTCTTCAGACTCTGACAATGGGACCA
CAAGAACAGCAAGCACCAATTCTATAGGCATTACAATTTCACCAAATGGAACGTGGCTTCCAGATAACCA
GTTCACGGATGCCAGAACAGAACCCTGGGAGGGGAATTCCAGCACCGCAGCAACCACTCCAGAAACTTTC
CCTCCTTCAGATGAGACACCAATTATTGCGGTGATGGTGGCCCTGTCCTCTCTGCTAGTGATCGTGTTTA
TTATCATAGTTTTGTACATGTTAAGGTTTAAGAAATACAAGCAAGCTGGGAGCCATTCCAATTCTTTCCG
CTTATCCAACGGCCGCACTGAGGATGTGGAGCCCCAGAGTGTGCCACTTCTGGCCAGATCCCCAAGCACC
AACAGGAAATACCCACCCCTGCCCGTGGACAAGCTGGAAGAGGAAATTAACCGGAGAATGGCAGACGACA
ATAAGCTCTTCAGGGAGGAATTCAACGCTCTCCCTGCATGTCCTATCCAGGCCACCTGTGAGGCTGCTTC
CAAGGAGGAAAACAAGGAAAAAAATCGATATGTAAACATCTTGCCTTATGACCACTCTAGAGTCCACCTG
ACACCGGTTGAAGGGGTTCCAGATTCTGATTACATCAATGCTTCATTCATCAACGGTTACCAAGAAAAGA
ACAAATTCATTGCTGCACAAGGACCAAAAGAAGAAACGGTGAATGATTTCTGGCGGATGATCTGGGAACA
AAACACAGCCACCATCGTCATGGTTACCAACCTGAAGGAGAGAAAGGAGTGCAAGTGCGCCCAGTACTGG
CCAGACCAAGGCTGCTGGACCTATGGGAATATTCGGGTGTCTGTAGAGGATGTGACTGTCCTGGTGGACT
ACACAGTACGGAAGTTCTGCATCCAGCAGGTGGGCGACATGACCAACAGAAAGCCACAGCGCCTCATCAC
TCAGTTCCACTTTACCAGCTGGCCAGACTTTGGGGTGCCTTTTACCCCGATCGGCATGCTCAAGTTCCTC
AAGAAGGTGAAGGCCTGTAACCCTCAGTATGCAGGGGCCATCGTGGTCCACTGCAGTGCAGGTGTAGGGC
GTACAGGTACCTTTGTCGTCATTGATGCCATGCTGGACATGATGCATACAGAACGGAAGGTGGACGTGTA
TGGCTTTGTGAGCCGGATCCGGGCACAGCGCTGCCAGATGGTGCAAACCGATATGCAGTATGTCTTCATA
TACCAAGCCCTTCTGGAGCATTATCTCTATGGAGATACAGAACTGGAAGTGACCTCTCTAGAAACCCACC
TGCAGAAAATTTACAACAAAATCCCAGGGACCAGCAACAATGGAATTGATGCATTCTCAGATTATGCCAA
CTTCAAGTTGGACCCAGCTTTCTTGTACAAAGTGGTGAGCTCCGCCACCATGGTGAGCAAGGGCGAGGAG
CTGTTCACCGGGGTGGTGCCCATCCTGGTCGAGCTGGACGGCGACGTAAACGGCCACAAGTTCAGCGTGT
CCGGCGAGGGCGAGGGCGATGCCACCTACGGCAAGCTGACCCTGAAGTTCATCTGCACCACCGGCAAGCT
GCCCGTGCCCTGGCCCACCCTCGTGACCACCCTGACCTACGGCGTGCAGTGCTTCAGCCGCTACCCCGAC
CACATGAAGCAGCACGACTTCTTCAAGTCCGCCATGCCCGAAGGCTACGTCCAGGAGCGCACCATCTTCT
TCAAGGACGACGGCAACTACAAGACCCGCGCCGAGGTGAAGTTCGAGGGCGACACCCTGGTGAACCGCAT
CGAGCTGAAGGGCATCGACTTCAAGGAGGACGGCAACATCCTGGGGCACAAGCTGGAGTACAACTACAAC
AGCCACAACGTCTATATCATGGCCGACAAGCAGAAGAACGGCATCAAGGTGAACTTCAAGATCCGCCACA
ACATCGAGGACGGCAGCGTGCAGCTCGCCGACCACTACCAGCAGAACACCCCCATCGGCGACGGCCCCGT
GCTGCTGCCCGACAACCACTACCTGAGCACCCAGTCCGCCCTGAGCAAAGACCCCAACGAGAAGCGCGAT
CACATGGTCCTGCTGGAGTTCGTGACCGCCGCCGGGATCACTCTCGGCATGGACGAGCTGTACAAGCACC
GGTCCACGTGACGTAAGCTAGATCCAGCACAGTGGCGGCCGCTCGAGTCTAGAGGGCCCGTTTAAACCCG
CTGATCAGCCTCGACTGTGCCTTCTAGTTGCCAGCCATCTGTTGTTTGCCCCTCCCCCGTGCCTTCCTTG
ACCCTGGAAGGTGCCACTCCCACTGTCCTTTCCTAATAAAATGAGGAAATTGCATCGCATTGTCTGAGTA
GGTGTCATTCTATTCTGGGGGGTGGGGTGGGGCAGGACAGCAAGGGGGAGGATTGGGAAGACAATAGCAG
GCATGCTGGGGATGCGGTGGGCTCTATGGCTTCTGAGGCGGAAAGAACCAGCTGGGGCTCTAGGGGGTAT
CCCC
[124 nt withheld, positions 3785-3908]
C
[91 nt withheld, positions 3910-4000]
AGGGTGATGGTTCACGTACCTAGAAGTTCCTATTCCGAAGTTCCTATTCTCTAGAAAGTATAGGAACTTC
CTTGGCCAAAAAGCCTGAACTCACCGCGACGTCTGTCGAGAAGTTTCTGATCGAAAAGTTCGACAGCGTC
TCCGACCTGATGCAGCTCTCGGAGGGCGAAGAATCTCGTGCTTTCAGCTTCGATGTAGGAGGGCGTGGAT
ATGTCCTGCGGGTAAATAGCTGCGCCGATGGTTTCTACAAAGATCGTTATGTTTATCGGCACTTTGCATC
GGCCGCGCTCCCGATTCCGGAAGTGCTTGACATTGGGGAATTCAGCGAGAGCCTGACCTATTGCATCTCC
CGCCGTGCACAGGGTGTCACGTTGCAAGACCTGCCTGAAACCGAACTGCCCGCTGTTCTGCAGCCGGTCG
CGGAGGCCATGGATGCGATCGCTGCGGCCGATCTTAGCCAGACGAGCGGGTTCGGCCCATTCGGACCGCA
AGGAATCGGTCAATACACTACATGGCGTGATTTCATATGCGCGATTGCTGATCCCCATGTGTATCACTGG
CAAACTGTGATGGACGACACCGTCAGTGCGTCCGTCGCGCAGGCTCTCGATGAGCTGATGCTTTGGGCCG
AGGACTGCCCCGAAGTCCGGCACCTCGTGCACGCGGATTTCGGCTCCAACAATGTCCTGACGGACAATGG
CCGCATAACAGCGGTCATTGACTGGAGCGAGGCGATGTTCGGGGATTCCCAATACGAGGTCGCCAACATC
TTCTTCTGGAGGCCGTGGTTGGCTTGTATGGAGCAGCAGACGCGCTACTTCGAGCGGAGGCATCCGGAGC
TTGCAGGATCGCCGCGGCTCCGGGCGTATATGCTCCGCATTGGTCTTGACCAACTCTATCAGAGCTTGGT
TGACGGCAATTTCGATGATGCAGCTTGGGCGCAGGGTCGATGCGACGCAATCGTCCGATCCGGAGCCGGG
ACTGTCGGGCGTACACAAATCGCCCGCAGAAGCGCGGCCGTCTGGACCGATGGCTGTGTAGAAGTACTCG
CCGATAGTGGAAACCGACGCCCCAGCACTCGTCCGAGGGCAAAGGAATAGCACGTACTACGAGATTTCGA
TTCCACCGCCGCCTTCTATGAAAGGTTGGGCTTCGGAATCGTTTTCCGGGACGCCGGCTGGATGATCCTC
CAGCGCGGGGATCTCATGCTGGAGTTCTTCGCCCACCCCAACTTGTTTATTGCAGCTTATAATGGTTACA
AATAAAGCAATAGCATCACAAATTTCACAAATAAAGCATTTTTTTCACTGCATTCTAGTTGTGGTTTGTC
CAAACTCATCAATGTATCTTATCATGTCTGTATACCGTCGACCTCTAGCTAGAGCTTGGCGTAATCATGG
TCATAGCTGTTTCCTGTGTGAAATTGTTATCCGCTCACAATTCCACACAACATACGAGCCGGAAGCATAA
AGTGTAAAGCCTGGGGTGCCTAATGAGTGAGCTAACTCACATTAATTGCGTTGCGCTCACTGCCCGCTTT
CCAGTCGGGAAACCTGTCGTGCCAGCTGCATTAATGAATCGGCCAACGCGCGGGGAGAGGCGGTTTGCGT
ATTGGGCGCTCTTCCGCTTCCTCGCTCACTGACTCGCTGCGCTCGGTCGTTCGGCTGCGGCGAGCGGTAT
CAGCTCACTCAAAGGCGGTAATACGGTTATCCACAGAATCAGGGGATAACGCAGGAAAGAACATGTGAGC
AAAAGGCCAGCAAAAGGCCAGGAACCGTAAAAAGGCCGCGTTGCTGGCGTTTTTCCATAGGCTCCGCCCC
CCTGACGAGCATCACAAAAATCGACGCTCAAGTCAGAGGTGGCGAAACCCGACAGGACTATAAAGATACC
AGGCGTTTCCCCCTGGAAGCTCCCTCGTGCGCTCTCCTGTTCCGACCCTGCCGCTTACCGGATACCTGTC
CGCCTTTCTCCCTTCGGGAAGCGTGGCGCTTTCTCATAGCTCACGCTGTAGGTATCTCAGTTCGGTGTAG
GTCGTTCGCTCCAAGCTGGGCTGTGTGCACGAACCCCCCGTTCAGCCCGACCGCTGCGCCTTATCCGGTA
ACTATCGTCTTGAGTCCAACCCGGTAAGACACGACTTATCGCCACTGGCAGCAGCCACTGGTAACAGGAT
TAGCAGAGCGAGGTATGTAGGCGGTGCTACAGAGTTCTTGAAGTGGTGGCCTAACTACGGCTACACTAGA
AGAACAGTATTTGGTATCTGCGCTCTGCTGAAGCCAGTTACCTTCGGAAAAAGAGTTGGTAGCTCTTGAT
CCGGCAAACAAACCACCGCTGGTAGCGGTGGTTTTTTTGTTTGCAAGCAGCAGATTACGCGCAGAAAAAA
AGGATCTCAAGAAGATCCTTTGATCTTTTCTACGGGGTCTGACGCTCAGTGGAACGAAAACTCACGTTAA
GGGATTTTGGTCATGAGATTATCAAAAAGGATCTTCACCTAGATCCTTTTAAATTAAAAATGAAGTTTTA
AATCAATCTAAAGTATATATGAGTAAACTTGGTCTGACAGTTACCAATGCTTAATCAGTGAGGCACCTAT
CTCAGCGATCTGTCTATTTCGTTCATCCATAGTTGCCTGACTCCCCGTCGTGTAGATAACTACGATACGG
GAGGGCTTACCATCTGGCCCCAGTGCTGCAATGATACCGCGAGACCCACGCTCACCGGCTCCAGATTTAT
CAGCAATAAACCAGCCAGCCGGAAGGGCCGAGCGCAGAAGTGGTCCTGCAACTTTATCCGCCTCCATCCA
GTCTATTAATTGTTGCCGGGAAGCTAGAGTAAGTAGTTCGCCAGTTAATAGTTTGCGCAACGTTGTTGCC
ATTGCTACAGGCATCGTGGTGTCACGCTCGTCGTTTGGTATGGCTTCATTCAGCTCCGGTTCCCAACGAT
CAAGGCGAGTTACATGATCCCCCATGTTGTGCAAAAAAGCGGTTAGCTCCTTCGGTCCTCCGATCGTTGT
CAGAAGTAAGTTGGCCGCAGTGTTATCACTCATGGTTATGGCAGCACTGCATAATTCTCTTACTGTCATG
CCATCCGTAAGATGCTTTTCTGTGACTGGTGAGTACTCAACCAAGTCATTCTGAGAATAGTGTATGCGGC
GACCGAGTTGCTCTTGCCCGGCGTCAATACGGGATAATACCGCGCCACATAGCAGAACTTTAAAAGTGCT
CATCATTGGAAAACGTTCTTCGGGGCGAAAACTCTCAAGGATCTTACCGCTGTTGAGATCCAGTTCGATG
TAACCCACTCGTGCACCCAACTGATCTTCAGCATCTTTTACTTTCACCAGCGTTTCTGGGTGAGCAAAAA
CAGGAAGGCAAAATGCCGCAAAAAAGGGAATAAGGGCGACACGGAAATGTTGAATACTCATACTCTTCCT
TTTTCAATATTATTGAAGCATTTATCAGGGTTATTGTCTCATGAGCGGATACATATTTGAATGTATTTAG
AAAAATAAACAAATAGGGGTTCCGCGCACATTTCCCCGAAAAGTGCCACCTGACGTC
