Features (pLannotate 1.2.2; 24 found; start..end, strand, type, name):
      1..380     +  enhancer       CMV enhancer: human cytomegalovirus immediate early enhancer
    381..584     +  promoter       CMV promoter: human cytomegalovirus (CMV) immediate early promoter
    586..605     +  promoter       PLtetO-1 promoter (fragment): modified phage lambda PL promoter with tet operator sites (Lutz and Bujard, 1997)
    607..626     +  promoter       PLtetO-1 promoter (fragment): modified phage lambda PL promoter with tet operator sites (Lutz and Bujard, 1997)
    634..667     +  promoter       TRE3GV promoter (fragment): 3rd-generation Tet-responsive promoter that can be activated by binding of Tet-On® 3G, optimized for retroviral and lentiviral vectors
    802..826     +  protein_bind   attB1: mutant version of attB; recombination site for the Gateway® BP reaction BP Clonase™
    832..2406    +  CDS            PTPRA (fragment): PTPRA_HUMAN - Also known as PTPA, PTPRL2. Experimental evidence at protein level: Swiss-Prot protein existence level 1. Tyrosine protein phosphatase which is involved in integrin- mediated focal adhesion formation (By similarity). Following integrin engagement, specifically recruits BCAR3, BCAR1 and CRK to focal adhesions thereby promoting SRC-mediated phosphorylation of BRAC1 and the subsequent activation of PAK and small GTPase RAC1 and CDC42 (By similarity). From Homo sapiens (Human).
   2438..2462    -  protein_bind   attB2: mutant version of attB; recombination site for the Gateway® BP reaction BP Clonase™
   2476..3192    +  CDS            EGFP: EGFP is a basic (constitutively fluorescent) green fluorescent protein published in 1996, derived from Aequorea victoria. It is reported to be a rapidly-maturing weak dimer with moderate acid sensitivity.
   3281..3505    +  polyA_signal   bGH poly(A) signal: bovine growth hormone polyadenylation signal
   3509..3530    +  promoter       SV40 promoter (fragment): SV40 enhancer and early promoter
   3551..3784    +  rep_origin     f1 ori (fragment) (sequence partly withheld): f1 bacteriophage origin of replication; arrow indicates direction of (+) strand synthesis
   3789..3836    +  protein_bind   FRT: FLP-mediated recombination occurs in the 8-bp core sequence TCTAGAAA (Turan and Bode, 2011). FLP recombinase from the Saccharomyces cerevisiae 2μ plasmid
   3844..4866    +  CDS            HygR: aminoglycoside phosphotransferase from E. coli; aph(4)-Ia; confers resistance to hygromycin
   4876..5001    +  CDS            ble (fragment): BLE_KLEPN - Experimental evidence at protein level: Swiss-Prot protein existence level 1. Binding protein with a strong affinity to the bleomycin family of antibiotics. Binds to CL990; an antimitotic-antibiotic compound. From Klebsiella pneumoniae.
   4996..5117    +  polyA_signal   SV40 poly(A) signal: SV40 polyadenylation signal
   5190..5206    -  protein_bind   lac operator: The lac repressor binds to the lac operator to inhibit transcription in E. coli. This inhibition can be relieved by adding lactose or isopropyl-β-D-thiogalactopyranoside (IPTG). lac repressor encoded by lacI
   5214..5244    -  promoter       lac promoter: promoter for the E. coli lac operon
   5259..5280    -  protein_bind   CAP binding site: CAP binding activates transcription in the presence of cAMP. E. coli catabolite activator protein
   5293..5385    -  CDS            lacI (fragment): lac repressor; lacI; The lac repressor binds to the lac operator to inhibit transcription in E. coli. This inhibition can be relieved by adding lactose or isopropyl-β-D-thiogalactopyranoside (IPTG).
   5568..6156    -  rep_origin     ori: high-copy-number ColE1/pMB1/pBR322/pUC origin of replication
   6327..7187    -  CDS            AmpR: β-lactamase; bla; confers resistance to ampicillin, carbenicillin, and related antibiotics
   7188..7292    -  promoter       AmpR promoter: bla
   7351..7403    -  misc_feature   bom (fragment): basis of mobility region from pBR322
>Addgene plasmid #139641 | PTPRA_deltaD2-GFP fusion | addgene full sequence | sequence record 275847 | Addgene NGS Result
GACATTGATTATTGACTAGTTATTAATAGTAATCAATTACGGGGTCATTAGTTCATAGCCCATATATGGA
GTTCCGCGTTACATAACTTACGGTAAATGGCCCGCCTGGCTGACCGCCCAACGACCCCCGCCCATTGACG
TCAATAATGACGTATGTTCCCATAGTAACGCCAATAGGGACTTTCCATTGACGTCAATGGGTGGAGTATT
TACGGTAAACTGCCCACTTGGCAGTACATCAAGTGTATCATATGCCAAGTACGCCCCCTATTGACGTCAA
TGACGGTAAATGGCCCGCCTGGCATTATGCCCAGTACATGACCTTATGGGACTTTCCTACTTGGCAGTAC
ATCTACGTATTAGTCATCGCTATTACCATGGTGATGCGGTTTTGGCAGTACATCAATGGGCGTGGATAGC
GGTTTGACTCACGGGGATTTCCAAGTCTCCACCCCATTGACGTCAATGGGAGTTTGTTTTGGCACCAAAA
TCAACGGGACTTTCCAAAATGTCGTAACAACTCCGCCCCATTGACGCAAATGGGCGGTAGGCGTGTACGG
TGGGAGGTCTATATAAGCAGAGCTCTCCCTATCAGTGATAGAGATCTCCCTATCAGTGATAGAGATCGTC
GACGAGCTCGTTTAGTGAACCGTCAGATCGCCTGGAGACGCCATCCACGCTGTTTTGACCTCCATAGAAG
ACACCGGGACCGATCCAGCCTCCGGACTCTAGCGTTTAAACTTAAGCTTGGTACCGAGCTCGGATCCACT
AGTCCAGTGTGGTGGAATTCTGCAGATATCGACAAGTTTGTACAAAAAAGCAGGCTCCACCATGGATTCC
TGGTTCATTCTTGTTCTGCTCGGCAGTGGTCTGATATGTGTCAGTGCCAACAATGCTACCACAGTTGCAC
CTTCTGTAGGAATTACAAGATTAATTAACTCATCAACGGCAGAACCAGTTAAAGAAGAGGCCAAAACTTC
AAATCCAACTTCTTCACTAACTTCTCTTTCTGTGGCACCAACATTCAGCCCAAATATAACTCTGGGACCC
ACCTATTTAACCACTGTCAATTCTTCAGACTCTGACAATGGGACCACAAGAACAGCAAGCACCAATTCTA
TAGGCATTACAATTTCACCAAATGGAACGTGGCTTCCAGATAACCAGTTCACGGATGCCAGAACAGAACC
CTGGGAGGGGAATTCCAGCACCGCAGCAACCACTCCAGAAACTTTCCCTCCTTCAGATGAGACACCAATT
ATTGCGGTGATGGTGGCCCTGTCCTCTCTGCTAGTGATCGTGTTTATTATCATAGTTTTGTACATGTTAA
GGTTTAAGAAATACAAGCAAGCTGGGAGCCATTCCAATTCTTTCCGCTTATCCAACGGCCGCACTGAGGA
TGTGGAGCCCCAGAGTGTGCCACTTCTGGCCAGATCCCCAAGCACCAACAGGAAATACCCACCCCTGCCC
GTGGACAAGCTGGAAGAGGAAATTAACCGGAGAATGGCAGACGACAATAAGCTCTTCAGGGAGGAATTCA
ACGCTCTCCCTGCATGTCCTATCCAGGCCACCTGTGAGGCTGCTTCCAAGGAGGAAAACAAGGAAAAAAA
TCGATATGTAAACATCTTGCCTTATGACCACTCTAGAGTCCACCTGACACCGGTTGAAGGGGTTCCAGAT
TCTGATTACATCAATGCTTCATTCATCAACGGTTACCAAGAAAAGAACAAATTCATTGCTGCACAAGGAC
CAAAAGAAGAAACGGTGAATGATTTCTGGCGGATGATCTGGGAACAAAACACAGCCACCATCGTCATGGT
TACCAACCTGAAGGAGAGAAAGGAGTGCAAGTGCGCCCAGTACTGGCCAGACCAAGGCTGCTGGACCTAT
GGGAATATTCGGGTGTCTGTAGAGGATGTGACTGTCCTGGTGGACTACACAGTACGGAAGTTCTGCATCC
AGCAGGTGGGCGACATGACCAACAGAAAGCCACAGCGCCTCATCACTCAGTTCCACTTTACCAGCTGGCC
AGACTTTGGGGTGCCTTTTACCCCGATCGGCATGCTCAAGTTCCTCAAGAAGGTGAAGGCCTGTAACCCT
CAGTATGCAGGGGCCATCGTGGTCCACTGCAGTGCAGGTGTAGGGCGTACAGGTACCTTTGTCGTCATTG
ATGCCATGCTGGACATGATGCATACAGAACGGAAGGTGGACGTGTATGGCTTTGTGAGCCGGATCCGGGC
ACAGCGCTGCCAGATGGTGCAAACCGATATGCAGTATGTCTTCATATACCAAGCCCTTCTGGAGCATTAT
CTCTATGGAGATACAGAACTGGAAGTGACCTCTCTAGAAACCCACCTGCAGAAAATTTACAACAAAATCC
CAGGGACCAGCAACAATGGAATTGATGCATTCTCAGATTATGCCAACTTCAAGTTGGACCCAGCTTTCTT
GTACAAAGTGGTGAGCTCCGCCACCATGGTGAGCAAGGGCGAGGAGCTGTTCACCGGGGTGGTGCCCATC
CTGGTCGAGCTGGACGGCGACGTAAACGGCCACAAGTTCAGCGTGTCCGGCGAGGGCGAGGGCGATGCCA
CCTACGGCAAGCTGACCCTGAAGTTCATCTGCACCACCGGCAAGCTGCCCGTGCCCTGGCCCACCCTCGT
GACCACCCTGACCTACGGCGTGCAGTGCTTCAGCCGCTACCCCGACCACATGAAGCAGCACGACTTCTTC
AAGTCCGCCATGCCCGAAGGCTACGTCCAGGAGCGCACCATCTTCTTCAAGGACGACGGCAACTACAAGA
CCCGCGCCGAGGTGAAGTTCGAGGGCGACACCCTGGTGAACCGCATCGAGCTGAAGGGCATCGACTTCAA
GGAGGACGGCAACATCCTGGGGCACAAGCTGGAGTACAACTACAACAGCCACAACGTCTATATCATGGCC
GACAAGCAGAAGAACGGCATCAAGGTGAACTTCAAGATCCGCCACAACATCGAGGACGGCAGCGTGCAGC
TCGCCGACCACTACCAGCAGAACACCCCCATCGGCGACGGCCCCGTGCTGCTGCCCGACAACCACTACCT
GAGCACCCAGTCCGCCCTGAGCAAAGACCCCAACGAGAAGCGCGATCACATGGTCCTGCTGGAGTTCGTG
ACCGCCGCCGGGATCACTCTCGGCATGGACGAGCTGTACAAGCACCGGTCCACGTGACGTAAGCTAGATC
CAGCACAGTGGCGGCCGCTCGAGTCTAGAGGGCCCGTTTAAACCCGCTGATCAGCCTCGACTGTGCCTTC
TAGTTGCCAGCCATCTGTTGTTTGCCCCTCCCCCGTGCCTTCCTTGACCCTGGAAGGTGCCACTCCCACT
GTCCTTTCCTAATAAAATGAGGAAATTGCATCGCATTGTCTGAGTAGGTGTCATTCTATTCTGGGGGGTG
GGGTGGGGCAGGACAGCAAGGGGGAGGATTGGGAAGACAATAGCAGGCATGCTGGGGATGCGGTGGGCTC
TATGGCTTCTGAGGCGGAAAGAACCAGCTGGGGCTCTAGGGGGTATCCCC
[124 nt withheld, positions 3551-3674]
C
[91 nt withheld, positions 3676-3766]
AGGGTGATGGTTCACGTACCTAGAAGTTCCTATTCCGAAGTTCCTATTCTCTAGAAAGTATAGGAACTTC
CTTGGCCAAAAAGCCTGAACTCACCGCGACGTCTGTCGAGAAGTTTCTGATCGAAAAGTTCGACAGCGTC
TCCGACCTGATGCAGCTCTCGGAGGGCGAAGAATCTCGTGCTTTCAGCTTCGATGTAGGAGGGCGTGGAT
ATGTCCTGCGGGTAAATAGCTGCGCCGATGGTTTCTACAAAGATCGTTATGTTTATCGGCACTTTGCATC
GGCCGCGCTCCCGATTCCGGAAGTGCTTGACATTGGGGAATTCAGCGAGAGCCTGACCTATTGCATCTCC
CGCCGTGCACAGGGTGTCACGTTGCAAGACCTGCCTGAAACCGAACTGCCCGCTGTTCTGCAGCCGGTCG
CGGAGGCCATGGATGCGATCGCTGCGGCCGATCTTAGCCAGACGAGCGGGTTCGGCCCATTCGGACCGCA
AGGAATCGGTCAATACACTACATGGCGTGATTTCATATGCGCGATTGCTGATCCCCATGTGTATCACTGG
CAAACTGTGATGGACGACACCGTCAGTGCGTCCGTCGCGCAGGCTCTCGATGAGCTGATGCTTTGGGCCG
AGGACTGCCCCGAAGTCCGGCACCTCGTGCACGCGGATTTCGGCTCCAACAATGTCCTGACGGACAATGG
CCGCATAACAGCGGTCATTGACTGGAGCGAGGCGATGTTCGGGGATTCCCAATACGAGGTCGCCAACATC
TTCTTCTGGAGGCCGTGGTTGGCTTGTATGGAGCAGCAGACGCGCTACTTCGAGCGGAGGCATCCGGAGC
TTGCAGGATCGCCGCGGCTCCGGGCGTATATGCTCCGCATTGGTCTTGACCAACTCTATCAGAGCTTGGT
TGACGGCAATTTCGATGATGCAGCTTGGGCGCAGGGTCGATGCGACGCAATCGTCCGATCCGGAGCCGGG
ACTGTCGGGCGTACACAAATCGCCCGCAGAAGCGCGGCCGTCTGGACCGATGGCTGTGTAGAAGTACTCG
CCGATAGTGGAAACCGACGCCCCAGCACTCGTCCGAGGGCAAAGGAATAGCACGTACTACGAGATTTCGA
TTCCACCGCCGCCTTCTATGAAAGGTTGGGCTTCGGAATCGTTTTCCGGGACGCCGGCTGGATGATCCTC
CAGCGCGGGGATCTCATGCTGGAGTTCTTCGCCCACCCCAACTTGTTTATTGCAGCTTATAATGGTTACA
AATAAAGCAATAGCATCACAAATTTCACAAATAAAGCATTTTTTTCACTGCATTCTAGTTGTGGTTTGTC
CAAACTCATCAATGTATCTTATCATGTCTGTATACCGTCGACCTCTAGCTAGAGCTTGGCGTAATCATGG
TCATAGCTGTTTCCTGTGTGAAATTGTTATCCGCTCACAATTCCACACAACATACGAGCCGGAAGCATAA
AGTGTAAAGCCTGGGGTGCCTAATGAGTGAGCTAACTCACATTAATTGCGTTGCGCTCACTGCCCGCTTT
CCAGTCGGGAAACCTGTCGTGCCAGCTGCATTAATGAATCGGCCAACGCGCGGGGAGAGGCGGTTTGCGT
ATTGGGCGCTCTTCCGCTTCCTCGCTCACTGACTCGCTGCGCTCGGTCGTTCGGCTGCGGCGAGCGGTAT
CAGCTCACTCAAAGGCGGTAATACGGTTATCCACAGAATCAGGGGATAACGCAGGAAAGAACATGTGAGC
AAAAGGCCAGCAAAAGGCCAGGAACCGTAAAAAGGCCGCGTTGCTGGCGTTTTTCCATAGGCTCCGCCCC
CCTGACGAGCATCACAAAAATCGACGCTCAAGTCAGAGGTGGCGAAACCCGACAGGACTATAAAGATACC
AGGCGTTTCCCCCTGGAAGCTCCCTCGTGCGCTCTCCTGTTCCGACCCTGCCGCTTACCGGATACCTGTC
CGCCTTTCTCCCTTCGGGAAGCGTGGCGCTTTCTCATAGCTCACGCTGTAGGTATCTCAGTTCGGTGTAG
GTCGTTCGCTCCAAGCTGGGCTGTGTGCACGAACCCCCCGTTCAGCCCGACCGCTGCGCCTTATCCGGTA
ACTATCGTCTTGAGTCCAACCCGGTAAGACACGACTTATCGCCACTGGCAGCAGCCACTGGTAACAGGAT
TAGCAGAGCGAGGTATGTAGGCGGTGCTACAGAGTTCTTGAAGTGGTGGCCTAACTACGGCTACACTAGA
AGAACAGTATTTGGTATCTGCGCTCTGCTGAAGCCAGTTACCTTCGGAAAAAGAGTTGGTAGCTCTTGAT
CCGGCAAACAAACCACCGCTGGTAGCGGTGGTTTTTTTGTTTGCAAGCAGCAGATTACGCGCAGAAAAAA
AGGATCTCAAGAAGATCCTTTGATCTTTTCTACGGGGTCTGACGCTCAGTGGAACGAAAACTCACGTTAA
GGGATTTTGGTCATGAGATTATCAAAAAGGATCTTCACCTAGATCCTTTTAAATTAAAAATGAAGTTTTA
AATCAATCTAAAGTATATATGAGTAAACTTGGTCTGACAGTTACCAATGCTTAATCAGTGAGGCACCTAT
CTCAGCGATCTGTCTATTTCGTTCATCCATAGTTGCCTGACTCCCCGTCGTGTAGATAACTACGATACGG
GAGGGCTTACCATCTGGCCCCAGTGCTGCAATGATACCGCGAGACCCACGCTCACCGGCTCCAGATTTAT
CAGCAATAAACCAGCCAGCCGGAAGGGCCGAGCGCAGAAGTGGTCCTGCAACTTTATCCGCCTCCATCCA
GTCTATTAATTGTTGCCGGGAAGCTAGAGTAAGTAGTTCGCCAGTTAATAGTTTGCGCAACGTTGTTGCC
ATTGCTACAGGCATCGTGGTGTCACGCTCGTCGTTTGGTATGGCTTCATTCAGCTCCGGTTCCCAACGAT
CAAGGCGAGTTACATGATCCCCCATGTTGTGCAAAAAAGCGGTTAGCTCCTTCGGTCCTCCGATCGTTGT
CAGAAGTAAGTTGGCCGCAGTGTTATCACTCATGGTTATGGCAGCACTGCATAATTCTCTTACTGTCATG
CCATCCGTAAGATGCTTTTCTGTGACTGGTGAGTACTCAACCAAGTCATTCTGAGAATAGTGTATGCGGC
GACCGAGTTGCTCTTGCCCGGCGTCAATACGGGATAATACCGCGCCACATAGCAGAACTTTAAAAGTGCT
CATCATTGGAAAACGTTCTTCGGGGCGAAAACTCTCAAGGATCTTACCGCTGTTGAGATCCAGTTCGATG
TAACCCACTCGTGCACCCAACTGATCTTCAGCATCTTTTACTTTCACCAGCGTTTCTGGGTGAGCAAAAA
CAGGAAGGCAAAATGCCGCAAAAAAGGGAATAAGGGCGACACGGAAATGTTGAATACTCATACTCTTCCT
TTTTCAATATTATTGAAGCATTTATCAGGGTTATTGTCTCATGAGCGGATACATATTTGAATGTATTTAG
AAAAATAAACAAATAGGGGTTCCGCGCACATTTCCCCGAAAAGTGCCACCTGACGTCGACGGATCGGGAG
ATCTCCCGATCCCCTATGGTGCACTCTCAGTACAATCTGCTCTGATGCCGCATAGTTAAGCCAGTATCTG
CTCCCTGCTTGTGTGTTGGAGGTCGCTGAGTAGTGCGCGAGCAAAATTTAAGCTACAACAAGGCAAGGCT
TGACCGACAATTGCATGAAGAATCTGCTTAGGGTTAGGCGTTTTGCGCTGCTTCGCGATGTACGGGCCAG
ATATACGCGTT
